>Addgene plasmid #58684 | CMV-10-3xFLAG-LGP2-MIIa | addgene partial sequence | sequence record 92837 | CMV-F 5'-CGCAAATGGGCGGTAGGCGTG-3'
ACCGTCAGAATTAACCATGGACTACAAAGACCATGACGGTGATTATAAAGATCATGACATCGATTACAAG
GATGACGATGACAAGCTTGCGGCCGCGATGGAGCTTCGGTCCTACCAATGGGAGGTGATCATGCCTGCCC
TGGAGGGCAAGAATATCATCATCTGGCTGCCCACGGGTGCCGGGAAGACCCGGGCGGCTGCTTATGTGGC
CAAGCGGCACCTAGAGACTGTGGATGGAGCCAAGGTGGTTGTATTGGTCAACAGGGTGCACCTGGTGACC
CAGCATGGTGAAGAGTTCAGGCGCATGCTGGATGGACGCTGGACCGTGACAACCCTGAGTGGGGACATGG
GACCACGTGCTGGCTTTGGCCACCTGGCCCGGTGCCATGACCTGCTCATCTGCACAGCAGAGCTTCTGCA
GATGGCACTGACCAGCCCCGAGGAGGAGGAGCACGTGGAGCTCACTGTCTTCTCCCTGATCGTGGTGGAT
GAGTGCCACCACACGCACGAGGACACCGTCTTCAACGTCATCATGAGCCAGTACCTAGAACTTAAACTCC
AGAGGGCACAGCCGCTACCCCAGGTGCTGGGTCTCACAGCCTCCCCAGGCACTGGCGGGGCCTCCAAACT
CGATGGGGCCATCAACCACGTCCTGCAGCTCTGTGCCAACTTGGACACGTGGTGCATCATGTCACCCCAG
AACTGCTGCCCCCAGCTGCAGGAGCACAGCCAACAGCCTTGCAAACAGTACAACCTCTGCCACAGGCGCA
