[The description below was written by a language model from this plasmid's Addgene catalogue record.]
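Description:
CMV-10-3xFLAG-LGP2-MIIa is a mammalian expression plasmid of about 8.4 kb built on the commercial p3X-FLAG-CMV-10 backbone (about 6.3 kb without insert). It is propagated in E. coli under ampicillin selection, and it carries a neomycin resistance marker so that transfected mammalian cells can be selected with G418. The record gives no feature table, so the origin of replication, polyadenylation signal and other backbone elements are not itemised, and copy number is listed as unknown.

The payload is the human DHX58 coding sequence, which encodes LGP2 (laboratory of genetics and physiology 2), a RIG-I-like receptor family helicase that acts as an innate immune sensor of viral RNA. The 2037 bp insert was placed between NotI and XbaI sites, both retained, downstream of the CMV promoter, which drives strong constitutive transcription in most mammalian cell lines. An N-terminal 3xFLAG tag is fused to the protein, allowing detection by immunoblot or immunofluorescence and recovery by anti-FLAG affinity purification or immunoprecipitation. This version carries two substitutions, K138E and Y142F, in helicase motif IIa.

The plasmid is intended for expressing the motif IIa mutant of LGP2 in mammalian cells. According to the associated publication title, the work concerned how ATP hydrolysis by LGP2 contributes to RNA recognition and antiviral signal transduction, so the construct is suited to comparing this mutant with wild-type LGP2 in such assays. The record does not state the specific biochemical consequence of the motif IIa changes.
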