Addgene plasmid #58684: CMV-10-3xFLAG-LGP2-MIIa
Purpose: Expresses LGP2 with a mutation to motif IIa in mammalian cells
Depositing lab: Curt Horvath. Depositing organization: Northwestern University. Publication: ATP hydrolysis enhances RNA recognition and antiviral signal transduction by the innate immune sensor, laboratory of genetics and physiology 2 (LGP2). Bruns AM, Pollpeter D, Hadizadeh N, Myong S, Marko JF, Horvath CM. J Biol Chem. 2013 Jan 11;288(2):938-46. doi: 10.1074/jbc.M112.424416. Epub 2012 Nov 26. PubMed 23184951.
Backbone
  Vector backbone: p3X-FLAG-CMV-10
  Backbone manufacturer: Sigma Aldrich
  Backbone size w/o insert (bp): 6300
  Total vector size (bp): 8400
  Vector type: Mammalian Expression
  Selectable markers: Neomycin (select with G418)
Growth in bacteria
  Bacterial resistance: Ampicillin, 100 μg/mL
  Growth temperature: 37°C
  Growth strain: DH5alpha
  Copy number: Unknown
Gene/Insert
  Gene/Insert name: LGP2-MIIa (alt names: DHX58; LGP2)
  Species: H. sapiens (human)
  Insert size (bp): 2037
  Mutation: mutation to Motif IIA, K138E and Y142F
  GenBank ID: NM_024119
  Entrez Gene: DHX58 (a.k.a. D11LGP2, D11lgp2e, LGP2, RLR-3)
  Promoter: CMV
  Tag / fusion protein: 3x FLAG (N terminal on insert)
  Cloning method: Restriction Enzyme; 5′ cloning site NotI (not destroyed); 3′ cloning site XbaI (not destroyed)
  Sequencing primers: 5′ CMV-F; 3′ CMV-R
Resource information
  A portion of this plasmid was derived from a plasmid made by: Cloned in Horvath Lab by Akihiko Komuro, mutation by Annie Bruns
Terms and licenses: Academic/Nonprofit Terms; Industry Terms: Not Available to Industry
How to cite: CMV-10-3xFLAG-LGP2-MIIa was a gift from Curt Horvath (Addgene plasmid # 58684 ; http://n2t.net/addgene:58684 ; RRID:Addgene_58684)
